>Addgene plasmid #89120 | pSG5-hAR(16) | addgene partial sequence | sequence record 176173 | Addgene Partial NGS Result
AGGCGGGAGCTGTAGCCCCCTACGGCTACACTCGGCCCCCTCAGGGGCTGGCGGGCCAGGAAAGCGACTT
CACCGCACCTGATGTGTGGTACCCTGGCGGCATGGTGAGCAGAGTGCCCTATCCCAGTCCCACTTGTGTC
AAAAGCGAAATGGGCCCCTGGATGGATAGCTACTCCGGACCTTACGGGGACATGCGTTTGGAGACTGCCA
GGGACCATGTTTTGCCCATTGACTATTACTTTCCACCCCAGAAGACCTGCCTGATCTGTGGAGATGAAGC
TTCTGGGTGTCACTATGGAGCTCTCACATGTGGAAGCTGCAAGGTCTTCTTCAAAAGAGCCGCTGAAGGG
AAACAGAAGTACCTGTGCGCCAGCAGAAATGATTGCACTATTGATAAATTCCGAAGGAAAAATTGTCCAT
CTTGTCGTCTTCGGAAATGTTATGAAGCAGGGATGACTCTGGGAGCCCGGAAGCTGAAGAAACTTGGTAA
TCTGAAACTACAGGAGGAAGGAGAGGCTTCCAGCACCACCAGCCCCACTGAGGAGACAACCCAGAAGCTG
ACAGTGTCACACATTGAAGGCTATGAATGTCAGCCCATCTTTCTGAATGTCCTGGAAGCCATTGAGCCAG
GTGTAGTGTGTGCTGGACACGACAACAACCAGCCCGACTCCTTTGCAGCCTTGCTCTCTAGCCTCAATGA
ACTGGGAGAGAGACAGCTTGTACACGTGGTCAAGTGGGCCAAGGCCTTGCCTGGCTTCCGCAACTTACAC
GTGGACGACCAGATGGCTGTCATTCAGTACTCCTGGATGGGGCTCATGGTGTTTGCCATGGGCTGGCGAT
CCTTCACCAATGTCAACTCCAGGATGCTCTACTTCGCCCCTGATCTGGTTTTCAATGAGTACCGCATGCA
CAAGTCCCGGATGTACAGCCAGTGTGTCCGAATGAGGCACCTCTCTCAAGAGTTTGGATGGCTCCAAATC
ACCCCCCAGGAGTTCCTGTGCATGAAAGCACTGCTACTCTTCAGCATTATTCCAGTGGATGGGCTGAAAA
ATCAAAAATTCTTTGATGAACTTCGAATGAACTACATCAAGGAACTCGATCGTATCATTGCATGCAAAAG
AAAAAATCCCACATCCTGCTCAAGACGCTTCTACCAGCTCACCAAGCTCCTGGACTCCGTGCAGCCTATT
GCGAGAGAGCTGCATCAGTTCACTTTTGACCTGCTAATCAAGTCACACATGGTGAGCGTGGACTTTCCGG
AAATGATGGCAGAGATCATCTCTGTGCAAGTGCCCAAGATCCTTTCTGGGAAAGTCAAGCCCATCTATTT
CCACACACAGTGAGAATTCGGATCCAGATCTTATTAAAGCAGAACTTGTTTATTGCAGCTTATAATGGTT
ACAAATAAAGCAATAGCATCACAAATTTCACAAATAAAGCATTTTTTTCACTGCATTCTAGTTGTGGTTT
GTCCAAACTCATCAATGTATCTTATCATGTCTGGTCGACTCTAGACTCTTCCGCTTCCTCGCTCACTGAC
TCGCTGCGCTCGGTCGTTCGGCTGCGGCGAGCGGTATCAGCTCACTCAAAGGCGGTAATACGGTTATCCA
CAGAATCAGGGGATAACGCAGGAAAGAACATGTGAGCAAAAGGCCAGCAAAAGGCCAGGAACCGTAAAAA
GGCCGCGTTGCTGGCGTTTTTCCATAGGCTCCGCCCCCCTGACGAGCATCACAAAAATCGACGCTCAAGT
CAGAGGTGGCGAAACCCGACAGGACTATAAAGATACCAGGCGTTTCCCCCTGGAAGCTCCCTCGTGCGCT
CTCCTGTTCCGACCCTGCCGCTTACCGGATACCTGTCCGCCTTTCTCCCTTCGGGAAGCGTGGCGCTTTC
TCATAGCTCACGCTGTAGGTATCTCAGTTCGGTGTAGGTCGTTCGCTCCAAGCTGGGCTGTGTGCACGAA
CCCCCCGTTCAGCCCGACCGCTGCGCCTTATCCGGTAACTATCGTCTTGAGTCCAACCCGGTAAGACACG
ACTTATCGCCACTGGCAGCAGCCACTGGTAACAGGATTAGCAGAGCGAGGTATGTAGGCGGTGCTACAGA
GTTCTTGAAGTGGTGGCCTAACTACGGCTACACTAGAAGAACAGTATTTGGTATCTGCGCTCTGCTGAAG
CCAGTTACCTTCGGAAAAAGAGTTGGTAGCTCTTGATCCGGCAAACAAACCACCGCTGGTAGCGGTGGTT
TTTTTGTTTGCAAGCAGCAGATTACGCGCAGAAAAAAAGGATCTCAAGAAGATCCTTTGATCTTTTCTAC
GGGGTCTGACGCTCAGTGGAACGAAAACTCACGTTAAGGGATTTTGGTCATGAGATTATCAAAAAGGATC
TTCACCTAGATCCTTTTAAATTAAAAATGAAGTTTTAAATCAATCTAAAGTATATATGAGTAAACTTGGT
CTGACAGTTACCAATGCTTAATCAGTGAGGCACCTATCTCAGCGATCTGTCTATTTCGTTCATCCATAGT
TGCCTGACTCCCCGTCGTGTAGATAACTACGATACGGGAGGGCTTACCATCTGGCCCCAGTGCTGCAATG
ATACCGCGAGACCCACGCTCACCGGCTCCAGATTTATCAGCAATAAACCAGCCAGCCGGAAGGGCCGAGC
GCAGAAGTGGTCCTGCAACTTTATCCGCCTCCATCCAGTCTATTAATTGTTGCCGGGAAGCTAGAGTAAG
TAGTTCGCCAGTTAATAGTTTGCGCAACGTTGTTGCCATTGCTACAGGCATCGTGGTGTCACGCTCGTCG
TTTGGTATGGCTTCATTCAGCTCCGGTTCCCAACGATCAAGGCGAGTTACATGATCCCCCATGTTGTGCA
AAAAAGCGGTTAGCTCCTTCGGTCCTCCGATCGTTGTCAGAAGTAAGTTGGCCGCAGTGTTATCACTCAT
GGTTATGGCAGCACTGCATAATTCTCTTACTGTCATGCCATCCGTAAGATGCTTTTCTGTGACTGGTGAG
TACTCAACCAAGTCATTCTGAGAATAGTGTATGCGGCGACCGAGTTGCTCTTGCCCGGCGTCAATACGGG
ATAATACCGCGCCACATAGCAGAACTTTAAAAGTGCTCATCATTGGAAAACGTTCTTCGGGGCGAAAACT
CTCAAGGATCTTACCGCTGTTGAGATCCAGTTCGATGTAACCCACTCGTGCACCCAACTGATCTTCAGCA
TCTTTTACTTTCACCAGCGTTTCTGGGTGAGCAAAAACAGGAAGGCAAAATGCCGCAAAAAAGGGAATAA
GGGCGACACGGAAATGTTGAATACTCATACTCTTCCTTTTTCAATATTATTGAAGCATTTATCAGGGTTA
TTGTCTCATGAGCGGATACATATTTGAATGTATTTAGAAAAATAAACAAATAGGGGTTCCGCGCACATTT
CCCCGAAAAGTGCCACCTGACGTCTAAGAAACCATTATTATCATGACATTAACCTATAAAAATAGGCGTA
TCACGAGGCCCTTTCGTCTCGCGCGTTTCGGTGATGACGGTGAAAACCTCTGACACATGCAGCTCCCGGA
GACGGTCACAGCTTGTCTGTAAGCGGATGCCGGGAGCAGACAAGCCCGTCAGGGCGCGTCAGCGGGTGTT
GGCGGGTGTCGGGGCTGGCTTAACTATGCGGCATCAGAGCAGATTGTACTGAGAGTGCACCATATGCGGT
GTGAAATACCGCACAGATGCGTAAGGAGAAAATACCGCATCAGGAAATTGTAAGCGTTAATATTTTGTTA
AAATTCGCGTTAAATTTTTGTTAAATCAGCTCATTTTTTAACCAATAGGCCGAAATCGGCAAAATCCCTT
ATAAATCAAAAGAATAGACCGAGATAGGGT
[37 nt withheld, positions 3881-3917]
AAAGAACGTGGACTCCAACGTCAAAGG
[49 nt withheld, positions 3945-3993]
T
[91 nt withheld, positions 3995-4085]
G
[124 nt withheld, positions 4087-4210]
CCATTCGCCATTCAGGCTGCGCAACTGTTGGGAAGGGCGATCGGTGCGGGCCTCTTCGCTATTACGCCAG
CTGGCGAAAGGGGGATGTGCTGCAAGGCGATTAAGTTGGGTAACGCCAGGGTTTTCCCAGTCACGACGTT
GTAAAACGACGGCCAGTGAATTGTCGACTTCTGAGGCGGAAAGAACCAGCTGTGGAATGTGTGTCAGTTA
GGGTGTGGAAAGTCCCCAGGCTCCCCAGCAGGCAGAAGTATGCAAAGCATGCATCTCAATTAGTCAGCAA
GGAAAGTCCCCAGGCTCCCCAGCAGGCAGAAGTATGCAAAGCATGCATCTCAATTAGTCAGCAACCATAG
TCCCGCCCCTAACTCCGCCCATCCCGCCCCTAACTCCGCCCAGTTCCGCCCATTCTCCGCCCCATGGCTG
ACTAATTTTTTTTATTTATGCAGAGGCCGAGGCCGCCTCGGCCTCTGAGCTATTCCAGAAGTAGTGAAGA
GGCTTTTTTGGAGGCCTAGGCTTTTGCAAAAAGCTCCGGATCGATCCTGAGAACTTCAGGGTGAGTTTGG
GGACCCTTGATTGTTCTTTCTTTTTCGCTATTGTAAAATTCATGTTATATGGAGGGGGCAAAGTTTTCAG
GGTGTTGTTTAGAATGGGAAGATGTCCCTTGTATCACCATGGACCCTCATGATAATTTTGTTTCTTTCAC
TTTCTACTCTGTTGACAACCATTGTCTCCTCTTATTTTCTTTTCATTTTCTGTAACTTTTTCGTTAAACT
TTAGCTTGCATTTGTAACGAATTTTTAAATTCACTTTTGTTTATTTGTCAGATTGTAAGTACTTTCTCTA
ATCACTTTTTTTTCAAGGCAATCAGGGTATATTATATTGTACTTCAGCACAGTTTTAGAGAACAATTGTT
ATAATTAAATGATAAGGTAGAATATTTCTGCATATAAATTCTGGCTGGCGTGGAAATATTCTTATTGGTA
GAAACAACTACATCCTGGTCATCATCCTGCCTTTCTCTTTATGGTTACAATGATATACACTGTTTGAGAT
GAGGATAAAATACTCTGAGTCCAAACCGGGCCCCTCTGCTAACCATGTTCATGCCTTCTTCTTTTTCCTA
CAGCTCCTGGGCAACGTGCTGGTTATTGTGCTGTCTCATCATTTTGGCAAAGAATTGTAATACGACTCAC
TATAGGGCGAATTCATGGAAGTGCAGTTAGGGCTGGGAAGGGTCTACCCTCGGCCGCCGTCCAAGACCTA
CCGAGGAGCTTTCCAGAATCTGTTCCAGAGCGTGCGCGAAGTGATCCAGAACCCGGGCCCCAGGCACCCA
GAGGCCGCGAGCGCAGCACCTCCCGGCGCCAGTTTGCTGCTGCTGCAGCAGCAGCAGCAGCAGCAGCAGC
AGCAGCAGCAGCAGCAGCAGCAGCAGCAGCAGCAGCAGCAGCAGCAGCAAGAGACTAGCCCCAGGCAGCA
GCAGCAGCAGCAGGGTGAGGATGGTTCTCCCCAAGCCCATCGTAGAGGCCCCACAGGCTACCTGGTCCTG
GATGAGGAACAGCAACCTTCACAGCCGCAGTCGGCCCTGGAGTGCCACCCCGAGAGAGGTTGCGTCCCAG
AGCCTGGAGCCGCCGTGGCCGCCAGCAAGGGGCTGCCGCAGCAGCTGCCAGCACCTCCGGACGAGGATGA
CTCAGCTGCCCCATCCACGTTGTCCCTGCTGGGCCCCACTTTCCCCGGCTTAAGCAGCTGCTCCGCTGAC
CTTAAAGACATCCTGAGCGAGGCCAGCACCATGCAACTCCTTCAGCAACAGCAGCAGGAAGCAGTATCCG
AAGGCAGCAGCAGCGGGAGAGCGAGGGAGGCCTCGGGGGCTCCCACTTCCTCCAAGGACAATTACTTAGG
GGGCACTTCGACCATTTCTGACAACGCCAAGGAGTTGTGTAAGGCAGTGTCGGTGTCCATGGGCCTGGGT
GTGGAGGCGTTGGAGCATCTGAGTCCAGGGGAACAGCTTCGGGGGGATTGCATGTACGCCCCACTTTTGG
GAGTTCCACCCGCTGTGCGTCCCACTCCTTGTGCCCCATTGGCCGAATGCAAAGGTTCTCTGCTAGACGA
CAGCGCAGGCAAGAGCACTGAAGATACTGCTGAGTATTCCCCTTTCAAGGGAGGTTACACCAAAGGGCTA
GAAGGCGAGAGCCTAGGCTGCTCTGGCAGCGCTGCAGCAGGGAGCTCCGGGACACTTGAACTGCCGTCTA
CCCTGTCTCTCTACAAGTCCGGAGCACTGGACGAGGCAGCTGCGTACCAGAGTCGCGACTACTACAACTT
TCCACTGGCTCTGGCCGGACCGCCGCCCCCTCCGCCGCCTCCCCATCCCCACGCTCGCATCAAGCTGGAG
AACCCGCTGGACTACGGCAGCGCCTGGGCGGCTGCGGCGGCGCAGTGCCGCTATGGGGACCTGGCGAGCC
TGCATGGCGCGGGTGCAGCGGGACCCGGTTCTGGGTCACCCTCAGCCGCCGCTTCCTCATCCTGGCACAC
TCTCTTCACAGCCGAAGAAGGCCAGTTGTATGGACCGTGTGGTGGTGGTGGGGGTGGTGGCGGCGGCGGC
GGCGGCGGCGGCGGCG
