[The description below was written by a language model from this plasmid's Addgene catalogue record.]
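Description:
pSG5-hAR(16) is a mammalian expression plasmid built on the pSG5 backbone that carries the full-length human androgen receptor (AR, also known as NR3C4) coding sequence. It is propagated in E. coli as a high-copy plasmid under ampicillin selection. The record lists no mammalian selection marker, so the construct is best suited to transient transfection. No feature table accompanies the entry, so the exact arrangement of backbone elements, the insert boundaries and the total size are not documented here, and the restriction sites used for cloning are recorded as unknown.

Expression of the receptor in mammalian cells is driven by the SV40 promoter. The listed sequencing primers (T7 on the 5′ side and an SV40 polyadenylation-signal reverse primer on the 3′ side) indicate that a T7 promoter lies upstream of the insert and an SV40 polyA signal downstream; a T7 promoter in this position would generally also allow in vitro transcription of the insert. The only stated modification to the AR sequence is removal of its internal EcoRI site, a change that simplifies later subcloning with that enzyme. The record does not say how the site was eliminated or whether the protein sequence is unaffected, and no epitope tags or fusion partners are listed.

The construct supplies full-length androgen receptor, a ligand-activated nuclear receptor transcription factor, to transfected cells. It was deposited in connection with work on domain interactions between AR and the coregulator ARA70, consistent with use in studies of receptor function and coregulator binding.
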