Addgene plasmid #89120: pSG5-hAR(16)
Purpose: mammalian expression of full-length human androgen receptor in pSG5, internal AR EcoRI site taken out
Depositing lab: Elizabeth Wilson. Depositing organization: University of North Carolina at Chapel Hill. Publication: Domain interactions between coregulator ARA(70) and the androgen receptor (AR). Zhou ZX, He B, Hall SH, Wilson EM, French FS. Mol Endocrinol. 2002 Feb;16(2):287-300. doi: 10.1210/mend.16.2.0765. PubMed 11818501.
Backbone
  Vector backbone: pSG5
  Vector type: Mammalian Expression
Growth in bacteria
  Bacterial resistance: Ampicillin, 100 μg/mL
  Growth temperature: 37°C
  Growth strain: DH5alpha
  Copy number: High Copy
Gene/Insert
  Gene/Insert name: hAR
  Species: H. sapiens (human)
  Mutation: internal EcoRI site removed
  Entrez Gene: AR (a.k.a. AIS, AR8, DHTR, HUMARA, HYSP1, KD, NR3C4, SBMA, SMAX1, TFM)
  Promoter: SV40
  Cloning method: Restriction Enzyme; 5′ cloning site unknown (unknown if destroyed); 3′ cloning site unknown (unknown if destroyed)
  Sequencing primers: 5′ T7; 3′ SV40pA-R
Terms and licenses: Academic/Nonprofit Terms; Industry Terms: Not Available to Industry
How to cite: pSG5-hAR(16) was a gift from Elizabeth Wilson (Addgene plasmid # 89120 ; http://n2t.net/addgene:89120 ; RRID:Addgene_89120)
